Addgene plasmid #210571: pIS1_Opt_Renilla
Purpose: Expresses Optimal Renilla luciferase
Depositing lab: Olivia Rissland. Depositing organization: University of Colorado Denver and Anschutz Medical Campus. Publication: Synonymous codon usage regulates translation initiation. Barrington CL, Galindo G, Koch AL, Horton ER, Morrison EJ, Tisa S, Stasevich TJ, Rissland OS. Cell Rep. 2023 Dec 26;42(12):113413. doi: 10.1016/j.celrep.2023.113413. Epub 2023 Dec 12. PubMed 38096059.
Backbone
  Vector backbone: pIS1
  Backbone manufacturer: David Bartel
  Total vector size (bp): 4290
  Vector type: Mammalian Expression, Luciferase
Growth in bacteria
  Bacterial resistance: Ampicillin, 100 μg/mL
  Growth temperature: 37°C
  Growth strain: DH5alpha
  Copy number: High Copy
Gene/Insert
  Gene/Insert name: Optimal Renilla (alt names: Ren; RLuc)
  Insert size (bp): 936
  Promoter: HSV TK; T7
  Cloning method: Unknown
  Sequencing primers: 5′ T7_F; 3′ SV40_pA_R
Resource information
  A portion of this plasmid was derived from a plasmid made by: Dr. Ashrut Narula
Terms and licenses: Academic/Nonprofit Terms; Industry Terms: Not Available to Industry
How to cite: pIS1_Opt_Renilla was a gift from Olivia Rissland (Addgene plasmid # 210571 ; http://n2t.net/addgene:210571 ; RRID:Addgene_210571)
