[The description below was written by a language model from this plasmid's Addgene catalogue record and pLannotate feature annotations shown in this document.]
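Description:
pIS1_Opt_Renilla is a 4,290 bp mammalian expression and luciferase reporter plasmid built on the pIS1 backbone. It is maintained in E. coli through a high-copy ColE1/pUC-type origin of replication and selected with ampicillin via the β-lactamase (AmpR) gene and its native promoter. No mammalian selection marker or eukaryotic replication element is annotated, which fits use by transient transfection.

The payload is a roughly 0.93 kb Renilla luciferase open reading frame described as "Optimal", which, given the associated study on synonymous codon usage and translation initiation, presumably means the coding sequence was recoded with optimal synonymous codons while still encoding the Renilla enzyme. Transcription in mammalian cells is driven by the herpes simplex virus thymidine kinase promoter, a relatively modest constitutive promoter. It is followed by a chimeric β-globin/immunoglobulin intron that promotes splicing-dependent mRNA export and expression. A T7 promoter immediately upstream of the coding sequence additionally permits in vitro transcription with T7 RNA polymerase.

Downstream of the luciferase ORF, the feature table shows a short fragment annotated as β-globin poly(A) and five boxB hairpins. These are λN peptide binding sites that allow λN-fused proteins to be tethered to the reporter's 3′ UTR, although the catalogue entry does not mention this feature or any tethering application. The SV40 poly(A) signal that follows is annotated on the reverse strand, together with a small large T antigen fragment that is probably just a sequence remnant. The stated purpose is simply to express the optimal Renilla luciferase, most plausibly as a reporter for how codon content affects mRNA translation and output.
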