Features (pLannotate 1.2.2; 15 found; start..end, strand, type, name):
     35..786     +  promoter       HSV TK promoter: herpes simplex virus thymidine kinase promoter
    856..988     +  intron         chimeric intron: chimera between introns from human β-globin and immunoglobulin heavy chain genes
   1033..1051    +  promoter       T7 promoter: promoter for bacteriophage T7 RNA polymerase
   1061..1993    +  CDS            LUCI_RENRE: Experimental evidence at protein level: Swiss-Prot protein existence level 1. Upon binding the substrate, the enzyme catalyzes an oxygenation, producing a very short-lived hydroperoxide that cyclizes into a dioxetanone structure, which collapses, releasing a CO(2) molecule. The spontaneous breakdown of the dioxetanone releases the energy (about 50 kcal/mole) that is necessary to generate the excited state of the coelenteramide product, which is the singlet form of the monoanion. In vivo the product undergoes the process of nonradiative energy transfer to an accessory protein, a green fluoresce
   2024..2051    +  polyA_signal   β-globin poly(A) (fragment): human β-globin polyadenylation signal
   2058..2076    +  protein_bind   boxB: λ N peptide binding site consisting of an RNA hairpin within the N-utliization (nut) site of the λ bacteriophage transcript (Tan and Frankel, 1995) λN peptide
   2100..2118    +  protein_bind   boxB: λ N peptide binding site consisting of an RNA hairpin within the N-utliization (nut) site of the λ bacteriophage transcript (Tan and Frankel, 1995) λN peptide
   2124..2142    +  protein_bind   boxB: λ N peptide binding site consisting of an RNA hairpin within the N-utliization (nut) site of the λ bacteriophage transcript (Tan and Frankel, 1995) λN peptide
   2182..2200    +  protein_bind   boxB: λ N peptide binding site consisting of an RNA hairpin within the N-utliization (nut) site of the λ bacteriophage transcript (Tan and Frankel, 1995) λN peptide
   2206..2224    +  protein_bind   boxB: λ N peptide binding site consisting of an RNA hairpin within the N-utliization (nut) site of the λ bacteriophage transcript (Tan and Frankel, 1995) λN peptide
   2272..2393    -  polyA_signal   SV40 poly(A) signal: SV40 polyadenylation signal
   2416..2484    -  CDS            large T antigen (fragment): large T antigen from SV40 (simian virus 40)
   2526..2630    +  promoter       AmpR promoter: bla
   2631..3491    +  CDS            AmpR: β-lactamase; bla; confers resistance to ampicillin, carbenicillin, and related antibiotics
   3662..4250    +  rep_origin     ori: high-copy-number ColE1/pMB1/pBR322/pUC origin of replication
>Addgene plasmid #210571 | pIS1_Opt_Renilla | addgene full sequence | sequence record 416812 | Addgene NGS Result
GCTGGCCTTTTGCTCACATGGCTCGACAGATCTAAATGAGTCTTCGGACCTCGCGGGGGCCGCTTAAGCG
GTGGTTAGGGTTTGTCTGACGCGGGGGGAGGGGGAAGGAACGAAACACTCTCATTCGGAGGCGGCTCGGG
GTTTGGTCTTGGTGGCCACGGGCACGCAGAAGAGCGCCGCGATCCTCTTAAGCACCCCCCCGCCCTCCGT
GGAGGCGGGGGTTTGGTCGGCGGGTGGTAACTGGCGGGCCGCTGACTCGGGCGGGTCGCGCGCCCCAGAG
TGTGACCTTTTCGGTCTGCTCGCAGACCCCCGGGCGGCGCCGCCGCGGCGGCGACGGGCTCGCTGGGTCC
TAGGCTCCATGGGGACCGTATACGTGGACAGGCTCTGGAGCATCCGCACGACTGCGGTGATATTACCGGA
GACCTTCTGCGGGACGAGCCGGGTCACGCGGCTGACGCGGAGCGTCCGTTGGGCGACAAACACCAGGACG
GGGCACAGGTACACTATCTTGTCACCCGGAGGCGCGAGGGACTGCAGGAGCTTCAGGGAGTGGCGCAGCT
GCTTCATCCCCGTGGCCCGTTGCTCGCGTTTGCTGGCGGTGTCCCCGGAAGAAATATATTTGCATGTCTT
TAGTTCTATGATGACACAAACCCCGCCCAGCGTCTTGTCATTGGCGAATTCGAACACGCAGATGCAGTCG
GGGCGGCGCGGTCCCAGGTCCACTTCGCATATTAAGGTGACGCGTGTGGCCTCGAACACCGAGCGACCCT
GCAGCGACCCGCTTAAAAGCTTGATTCTTCTGACACAACAGTCTCGAACTTAAGCTGCAGAAGTTGGTCG
TGAGGCACTGGGCAGGTAAGTATCAAGGTTACAAGACAGGTTTAAGGAGACCAATAGAAACTGGGCTTGT
CGAGACAGAGAAGACTCTTGCGTTTCTGATAGGCACCTATTGGTCTTACTGACATCCACTTTGCCTTTCT
CTCCACAGGTGTCCACTCCCAGTTCAATTACAGCTCTTAAGGCTAGAGTACTTAATACGACTCACTATAG
GCTAGCCACCATGACCAGCAAGGTGTACGACCCCGAGCAGCGCAAGCGCATGATCACCGGCCCCCAGTGG
TGGGCCCGCTGCAAGCAGATGAACGTGCTGGACAGCTTCATCAACTACTACGACAGCGAGAAGCACGCCG
AGAACGCCGTGATCTTCCTGCACGGCAACGCCGCCAGCAGCTACCTGTGGCGCCACGTGGTGCCCCACAT
CGAGCCCGTGGCCCGCTGCATCATCCCCGACCTGATCGGCATGGGCAAGAGCGGCAAGAGCGGCAACGGC
AGCTACCGCCTGCTGGACCACTACAAGTACCTGACCGCCTGGTTCGAGCTGCTGAACCTGCCCAAGAAGA
TCATCTTCGTGGGCCACGACTGGGGCGCCTGCCTGGCCTTCCACTACAGCTACGAGCACCAGGACAAGAT
CAAGGCCATCGTGCACGCCGAGAGCGTGGTGGACGTGATCGAGAGCTGGGACGAGTGGCCCGACATCGAG
GAGGACATCGCCCTGATCAAGAGCGAGGAGGGCGAGAAGATGGTGCTGGAGAACAACTTCTTCGTGGAGA
CCATGCTGCCCAGCAAGATCATGCGCAAGCTGGAGCCCGAGGAGTTCGCCGCCTACCTGGAGCCCTTCAA
GGAGAAGGGCGAGGTGCGCCGCCCCACCCTGAGCTGGCCCCGCGAGATCCCCCTGGTGAAGGGCGGCAAG
CCCGACGTGGTGCAGATCGTGCGCAACTACAACGCCTACCTGCGCGCCAGCGACGACCTGCCCAAGATGT
TCATCGAGAGCGACCCCGGCTTCTTCAGCAACGCCATCGTGGAGGGCGCCAAGAAGTTCCCCAACACCGA
GTTCGTGAAGGTGAAGGGCCTGCACTTCAGCCAGGAGGACGCCCCCGACGAGATGGGCAAGTACATCAAG
AGCTTCGTGGAGCGCGTGCTGAAGAACGAGCAGTAATTCTAGGAGCTCTAAGAATTCGCTAGCTTCCCTA
AGTCCAACTACCAAACTGGGGATTCCTGGGCCCTGAAGAAGGGCCCCTCGACTAGTCCAAATACAAACTG
GGCCCTGAAGAAGGGCCCATATAGGGCCCTGAAGAAGGGCCCTATCGAGGATATTATCTCGACTAAGTCC
AACTACAAACTGGGCCCTGAAGAAGGGCCCATATAGGGCCCTGAAGAAGGGCCCTATCGAGGATATTATC
TCGAGCTTGCGGCCGCTTCGAGCAGACATGATAAGATACATTGATGAGTTTGGACAAACCACAACTAGAA
TGCAGTGAAAAAAATGCTTTATTTGTGAAATTTGTGATGCTATTGCTTTATTTGTAACCATTATAAGCTG
CAATAAACAAGTTAACAACAACAATTGCATTCATTTTATGTTTCAGGTTCAGGGGGAGGTGTGGGAGGTT
TTTTAAAGCAAGTAAAACCTCTACAAATGTGGTAAAATCGATAAGGATCCAGGTGGCACTTTTCGGGGAA
ATGTGCGCGGAACCCCTATTTGTTTATTTTTCTAAATACATTCAAATATGTATCCGCTCATGAGACAATA
ACCCTGATAAATGCTTCAATAATATTGAAAAAGGAAGAGTATGAGTATTCAACATTTCCGTGTCGCCCTT
ATTCCCTTTTTTGCGGCATTTTGCCTTCCTGTTTTTGCTCACCCAGAAACGCTGGTGAAAGTAAAAGATG
CTGAAGATCAGTTGGGTGCACGAGTGGGTTACATCGAACTGGATCTCAACAGCGGTAAGATCCTTGAGAG
TTTTCGCCCCGAAGAACGTTTTCCAATGATGAGCACTTTTAAAGTTCTGCTATGTGGCGCGGTATTATCC
CGTATTGACGCCGGGCAAGAGCAACTCGGTCGCCGCATACACTATTCTCAGAATGACTTGGTTGAGTACT
CACCAGTCACAGAAAAGCATCTTACGGATGGCATGACAGTAAGAGAATTATGCAGTGCTGCCATAACCAT
GAGTGATAACACTGCGGCCAACTTACTTCTGACAACGATCGGAGGACCGAAGGAGCTAACCGCTTTTTTG
CACAACATGGGGGATCATGTAACTCGCCTTGATCGTTGGGAACCGGAGCTGAATGAAGCCATACCAAACG
ACGAGCGTGACACCACGATGCCTGTAGCAATGGCAACAACGTTGCGCAAACTATTAACTGGCGAACTACT
TACTCTAGCTTCCCGGCAACAATTAATAGACTGGATGGAGGCGGATAAAGTTGCAGGACCACTTCTGCGC
TCGGCCCTTCCGGCTGGCTGGTTTATTGCTGATAAATCTGGAGCCGGTGAGCGTGGGTCTCGCGGTATCA
TTGCAGCACTGGGGCCAGATGGTAAGCCCTCCCGTATCGTAGTTATCTACACGACGGGGAGTCAGGCAAC
TATGGATGAACGAAATAGACAGATCGCTGAGATAGGTGCCTCACTGATTAAGCATTGGTAACTGTCAGAC
CAAGTTTACTCATATATACTTTAGATTGATTTAAAACTTCATTTTTAATTTAAAAGGATCTAGGTGAAGA
TCCTTTTTGATAATCTCATGACCAAAATCCCTTAACGTGAGTTTTCGTTCCACTGAGCGTCAGACCCCGT
AGAAAAGATCAAAGGATCTTCTTGAGATCCTTTTTTTCTGCGCGTAATCTGCTGCTTGCAAACAAAAAAA
CCACCGCTACCAGCGGTGGTTTGTTTGCCGGATCAAGAGCTACCAACTCTTTTTCCGAAGGTAACTGGCT
TCAGCAGAGCGCAGATACCAAATACTGTTCTTCTAGTGTAGCCGTAGTTAGGCCACCACTTCAAGAACTC
TGTAGCACCGCCTACATACCTCGCTCTGCTAATCCTGTTACCAGTGGCTGCTGCCAGTGGCGATAAGTCG
TGTCTTACCGGGTTGGACTCAAGACGATAGTTACCGGATAAGGCGCAGCGGTCGGGCTGAACGGGGGGTT
CGTGCACACAGCCCAGCTTGGAGCGAACGACCTACACCGAACTGAGATACCTACAGCGTGAGCTATGAGA
AAGCGCCACGCTTCCCGAAGGGAGAAAGGCGGACAGGTATCCGGTAAGCGGCAGGGTCGGAACAGGAGAG
CGCACGAGGGAGCTTCCAGGGGGAAACGCCTGGTATCTTTATAGTCCTGTCGGGTTTCGCCACCTCTGAC
TTGAGCGTCGATTTTTGTGATGCTCGTCAGGGGGGCGGAGCCTATGGAAAAACGCCAGCAACGCGGCCTT
TTTACGGTTCCTGGCCTTTT
